LOCUS       Exported 9676 bp ds-DNA circular SYN 12-MAY-2021
DEFINITION  Inducible expression of murine CDS encoding for NfiB. Toghther with
            TetO-FUW-Sox9 and TetO-FUW-NfiA allows reprograming into iAstro.
            cells..
ACCESSION   .
VERSION     .
KEYWORDS    TetO-FUW-NfiB
SOURCE      synthetic DNA construct
  ORGANISM  synthetic DNA construct
REFERENCE   1 (bases 1 to 9676)
  AUTHORS   Caiazzo M, Giannelli S, Valente P, Lignani G, Carissimo A, Sessa A,
            Colasante G, Bartolomeo R, Massimino L, Ferroni S, Settembre C,
            Benfenati F, Broccoli V
  TITLE     Direct conversion of fibroblasts into functional astrocytes by
            defined transcription factors.
  JOURNAL   Stem Cell Reports. 2015 Jan 13;4(1):25-36. doi:
            10.1016/j.stemcr.2014.12.002. Epub 2014 Dec 31.
  PUBMED    25556566
REFERENCE   2 (bases 1 to 9676)
  AUTHORS   .
  TITLE     Direct Submission
  JOURNAL   Exported May 12, 2021 from SnapGene Server 1.1.58
            http://www.snapgene.com
FEATURES             Location/Qualifiers
     source          1..9676
                     /organism="synthetic DNA construct"
                     /mol_type="other DNA"
     enhancer        7..386
                     /label=CMV enhancer
                     /note="human cytomegalovirus immediate early enhancer"
     promoter        388..586
                     /label=CMV promoter
                     /note="human cytomegalovirus (CMV) immediate early
                     promoter"
     primer_bind     541..561
                     /label=CMV-F
                     /note="Human CMV immediate early promoter, forward primer"
     LTR             604..784
                     /label=5' LTR (truncated)
                     /note="truncated 5' long terminal repeat (LTR) from HIV-1"
     misc_feature    831..956
                     /label=HIV-1 Psi
                     /note="packaging signal of human immunodeficiency virus
                     type 1"
     misc_feature    1449..1682
                     /label=RRE
                     /note="The Rev response element (RRE) of HIV-1 allows for
                     Rev-dependent mRNA export from the nucleus to the
                     cytoplasm."
     CDS             1867..1911
                     /codon_start=1
                     /product="antigenic peptide corresponding to amino acids
                     655 to 669 of the HIV envelope protein gp41 (Lutje Hulsik
                     et al., 2013)"
                     /label=gp41 peptide
                     /note="recognized by the 2H10 single-chain llama nanobody"
                     /translation="KNEQELLELDKWASL"
     misc_feature    2209..2326
                     /label=cPPT/CTS
                     /note="central polypurine tract and central termination
                     sequence of HIV-1"
     protein_bind    2383..2653
                     /label=tetracycline response element
                     /bound_moiety="tetracycline repressor TetR"
                     /note="contains seven copies of the tetracycline operator
                     tetO"
     promoter        2686..2723
                     /label=minimal CMV promoter
                     /note="human cytomegalovirus (CMV) immediate early
                     promoter"
     primer_bind     2720..2744
                     /label=LNCX
                     /note="Human CMV promoter, forward primer"
     misc_feature    4137..4725
                     /label=WPRE
                     /note="woodchuck hepatitis virus posttranscriptional
                     regulatory element"
     primer_bind     complement(4190..4210)
                     /label=WPRE-R
                     /note="WPRE, reverse primer"
     CDS             complement(4608..4619)
                     /codon_start=1
                     /product="Factor Xa recognition and cleavage site"
                     /label=Factor Xa site
                     /translation="IEGR"
     primer_bind     complement(4728..4744)
                     /label=KS primer
                     /note="common sequencing primer, one of multiple similar
                     variants"
     primer_bind     complement(4729..4745)
                     /label=pBluescriptKS
                     /note="For pBluescript vector"
     LTR             5250..5430
                     /label=5' LTR (truncated)
                     /note="truncated 5' long terminal repeat (LTR) from HIV-1"
     primer_bind     complement(5456..5473)
                     /label=BGH-rev
                     /note="Bovine growth hormone terminator, reverse primer.
                     Also called BGH reverse"
     polyA_signal    5462..5686
                     /label=bGH poly(A) signal
                     /note="bovine growth hormone polyadenylation signal"
     rep_origin      5732..6160
                     /direction=RIGHT
                     /label=f1 ori
                     /note="f1 bacteriophage origin of replication; arrow
                     indicates direction of (+) strand synthesis"
     primer_bind     complement(5819..5838)
                     /label=F1ori-R
                     /note="F1 origin, reverse primer"
     primer_bind     6029..6050
                     /label=F1ori-F
                     /note="F1 origin, forward primer"
     primer_bind     complement(6169..6189)
                     /label=pBABE 3'
                     /note="SV40 enhancer, reverse primer for pBABE vectors"
     promoter        6174..6503
                     /label=SV40 promoter
                     /note="SV40 enhancer and early promoter"
     rep_origin      6354..6489
                     /label=SV40 ori
                     /note="SV40 origin of replication"
     primer_bind     6416..6435
                     /label=SV40pro-F
                     /note="SV40 promoter/origin, forward primer"
     promoter        6551..6598
                     /label=EM7 promoter
                     /note="synthetic bacterial promoter "
     CDS             6617..6991
                     /codon_start=1
                     /gene="Sh ble from Streptoalloteichus hindustanus"
                     /product="antibiotic-binding protein"
                     /label=BleoR
                     /note="confers resistance to bleomycin, phleomycin, and
                     Zeocin(TM)"
                     /translation="MAKLTSAVPVLTARDVAGAVEFWTDRLGFSRDFVEDDFAGVVRDD
                     VTLFISAVQDQVVPDNTLAWVWVRGLDELYAEWSEVVSTNFRDASGPAMTEIGEQPWGR
                     EFALRDPAGNCVHFVAEEQD"
     polyA_signal    7121..7242
                     /label=SV40 poly(A) signal
                     /note="SV40 polyadenylation signal"
     primer_bind     complement(7158..7177)
                     /label=SV40pA-R
                     /note="SV40 polyA, reverse primer"
     primer_bind     7212..7231
                     /label=EBV-rev
                     /note="SV40 polyA terminator, reverse primer"
     primer_bind     complement(7291..7307)
                     /label=M13 rev
                     /note="common sequencing primer, one of multiple similar
                     variants"
     primer_bind     complement(7291..7307)
                     /label=M13 Reverse
                     /note="In lacZ gene. Also called M13-rev"
     primer_bind     complement(7304..7326)
                     /label=M13/pUC Reverse
                     /note="In lacZ gene"
     protein_bind    7315..7331
                     /label=lac operator
                     /bound_moiety="lac repressor encoded by lacI"
                     /note="The lac repressor binds to the lac operator to
                     inhibit transcription in E. coli. This inhibition can be
                     relieved by adding lactose or
                     isopropyl-beta-D-thiogalactopyranoside (IPTG)."
     promoter        complement(7339..7369)
                     /label=lac promoter
                     /note="promoter for the E. coli lac operon"
     protein_bind    7384..7405
                     /label=CAP binding site
                     /bound_moiety="E. coli catabolite activator protein"
                     /note="CAP binding activates transcription in the presence
                     of cAMP."
     primer_bind     complement(7522..7539)
                     /label=L4440
                     /note="L4440 vector, forward primer"
     rep_origin      complement(7693..8281)
                     /direction=LEFT
                     /label=ori
                     /note="high-copy-number ColE1/pMB1/pBR322/pUC origin of
                     replication"
     primer_bind     complement(7773..7792)
                     /label=pBR322ori-F
                     /note="pBR322 origin, forward primer"
     CDS             complement(8452..9312)
                     /codon_start=1
                     /gene="bla"
                     /product="beta-lactamase"
                     /label=AmpR
                     /note="confers resistance to ampicillin, carbenicillin, and
                     related antibiotics"
                     /translation="MSIQHFRVALIPFFAAFCLPVFAHPETLVKVKDAEDQLGARVGYI
                     ELDLNSGKILESFRPEERFPMMSTFKVLLCGAVLSRIDAGQEQLGRRIHYSQNDLVEYS
                     PVTEKHLTDGMTVRELCSAAITMSDNTAANLLLTTIGGPKELTAFLHNMGDHVTRLDRW
                     EPELNEAIPNDERDTTMPVAMATTLRKLLTGELLTLASRQQLIDWMEADKVAGPLLRSA
                     LPAGWFIADKSGAGERGSRGIIAALGPDGKPSRIVVIYTTGSQATMDERNRQIAEIGAS
                     LIKHW"
     primer_bind     9075..9094
                     /label=Amp-R
                     /note="Ampicillin resistance gene, reverse primer"
     promoter        complement(9313..9417)
                     /gene="bla"
                     /label=AmpR promoter
     primer_bind     complement(9492..9511)
                     /label=pRS-marker
                     /note="pRS vectors, use to sequence yeast selectable
                     marker"
ORIGIN
        1 cgcgttgaca ttgattattg actagttatt aatagtaatc aattacgggg tcattagttc
       61 atagcccata tatggagttc cgcgttacat aacttacggt aaatggcccg cctggctgac
      121 cgcccaacga cccccgccca ttgacgtcaa taatgacgta tgttcccata gtaacgccaa
      181 tagggacttt ccattgacgt caatgggtgg agtatttacg gtaaactgcc cacttggcag
      241 tacatcaagt gtatcatatg ccaagtacgc cccctattga cgtcaatgac ggtaaatggc
      301 ccgcctggca ttatgcccag tacatgacct tatgggactt tcctacttgg cagtacatct
      361 acgtattagt catcgctatt accatggtga tgcggttttg gcagtacatc aatgggcgtg
      421 gatagcggtt tgactcacgg ggatttccaa gtctccaccc cattgacgtc aatgggagtt
      481 tgttttggca ccaaaatcaa cgggactttc caaaatgtcg taacaactcc gccccattga
      541 cgcaaatggg cggtaggcgt gtacggtggg aggtctatat aagcagcgcg ttttgcctgt
      601 actgggtctc tctggttaga ccagatctga gcctgggagc tctctggcta actagggaac
      661 ccactgctta agcctcaata aagcttgcct tgagtgcttc aagtagtgtg tgcccgtctg
      721 ttgtgtgact ctggtaacta gagatccctc agaccctttt agtcagtgtg gaaaatctct
      781 agcagtggcg cccgaacagg gacttgaaag cgaaagggaa accagaggag ctctctcgac
      841 gcaggactcg gcttgctgaa gcgcgcacgg caagaggcga ggggcggcga ctggtgagta
      901 cgccaaaaat tttgactagc ggaggctaga aggagagaga tgggtgcgag agcgtcagta
      961 ttaagcgggg gagaattaga tcgcgatggg aaaaaattcg gttaaggcca gggggaaaga
     1021 aaaaatataa attaaaacat atagtatggg caagcaggga gctagaacga ttcgcagtta
     1081 atcctggcct gttagaaaca tcagaaggct gtagacaaat actgggacag ctacaaccat
     1141 cccttcagac aggatcagaa gaacttagat cattatataa tacagtagca accctctatt
     1201 gtgtgcatca aaggatagag ataaaagaca ccaaggaagc tttagacaag atagaggaag
     1261 agcaaaacaa aagtaagacc accgcacagc aagcggccgc tgatcttcag acctggagga
     1321 ggagatatga gggacaattg gagaagtgaa ttatataaat ataaagtagt aaaaattgaa
     1381 ccattaggag tagcacccac caaggcaaag agaagagtgg tgcagagaga aaaaagagca
     1441 gtgggaatag gagctttgtt ccttgggttc ttgggagcag caggaagcac tatgggcgca
     1501 gcgtcaatga cgctgacggt acaggccaga caattattgt ctggtatagt gcagcagcag
     1561 aacaatttgc tgagggctat tgaggcgcaa cagcatctgt tgcaactcac agtctggggc
     1621 atcaagcagc tccaggcaag aatcctggct gtggaaagat acctaaagga tcaacagctc
     1681 ctggggattt ggggttgctc tggaaaactc atttgcacca ctgctgtgcc ttggaatgct
     1741 agttggagta ataaatctct ggaacagatt tggaatcaca cgacctggat ggagtgggac
     1801 agagaaatta acaattacac aagcttaata cactccttaa ttgaagaatc gcaaaaccag
     1861 caagaaaaga atgaacaaga attattggaa ttagataaat gggcaagttt gtggaattgg
     1921 tttaacataa caaattggct gtggtatata aaattattca taatgatagt aggaggcttg
     1981 gtaggtttaa gaatagtttt tgctgtactt tctatagtga atagagttag gcagggatat
     2041 tcaccattat cgtttcagac ccacctccca accccgaggg gacccgacag gcccgaagga
     2101 atagaagaag aaggtggaga gagagacaga gacagatcca ttcgattagt gaacggatcg
     2161 gcactgcgtg cgccaattct gcagacaaat ggcagtattc atccacaatt ttaaaagaaa
     2221 aggggggatt ggggggtaca gtgcagggga aagaatagta gacataatag caacagacat
     2281 acaaactaaa gaattacaaa aacaaattac aaaaattcaa aattttcggg tttattacag
     2341 ggacagcaga gatccagttt ggttagatct cgagtttacc actccctatc agtgatagag
     2401 aaaagtgaaa gtcgagttta ccactcccta tcagtgatag agaaaagtga aagtcgagtt
     2461 taccactccc tatcagtgat agagaaaagt gaaagtcgag tttaccactc cctatcagtg
     2521 atagagaaaa gtgaaagtcg agtttaccac tccctatcag tgatagagaa aagtgaaagt
     2581 cgagtttacc actccctatc agtgatagag aaaagtgaaa gtcgagttta ccactcccta
     2641 tcagtgatag agaaaagtga aagtcgagct cggtacccgg gtcgagtagg cgtgtacggt
     2701 gggaggccta tataagcaga gctcgtttag tgaaccgtca gatcgcctgg agacgccatc
     2761 cacgctgttt tgacctccat agaagacacc gggaccgatc cagcctccgc ggccccgaat
     2821 tcgttaacgg atccatgatg tattctccca tctgtctcac tcaggatgaa ttccacccat
     2881 ttattgaggc acttcttcct cacgtccgtg caattgccta tacttggttc aacctgcagg
     2941 ctcgaaaacg caagtacttt aaaaagcatg agaaacgaat gtcgaaggat gaagaaaggg
     3001 cagtcaaaga cgagctgctc agtgagaagc ccgaaatcaa gcagaagtgg gcatccaggc
     3061 tcctggccaa actgcgcaaa gatatccgcc aggagtaccg ggaggacttt gtgcttaccg
     3121 tgactggcaa gaagcacccg tgctgtgtct tatccaatcc agaccagaag ggtaagatta
     3181 ggaggatcga ctgcctgcga caggcagaca aagtctggcg tctggatcta gtcatggtga
     3241 tcctgttcaa aggcatccct ttggagagta cggatggaga gcgactcatg aagtccccgc
     3301 actgcacaaa cccagcactt tgtgttcagc cacaccacat cacagtatca gttaaggagc
     3361 ttgacttgtt tttggcatac tacgtgcagg agcaagattc tggacaatca ggaagtccaa
     3421 gccacagtga tcctgccaag aatcctccag ggtacctcga ggacagcttt gtaaaatccg
     3481 gagtcttcaa tgtatcagag cttgtgagag tatccagaac acccataacc cagggaactg
     3541 gagtcaactt cccaatcgga gaaattccca gccaaccata ctatcatgac atgaactctg
     3601 gtgtgaacct gcagaggtcg ctgtcttctc caccgagcag caaaagaccc aaaactatat
     3661 ctatagatga aaatatggag ccaagtccta caggagactt ttacccctct ccaaattcac
     3721 cagctgctgg aagtcgaaca tggcatgaac gagatcaaga tatgtcttct ccaactacaa
     3781 tgaagaagcc tgagaagcca ctgtttagct ctacatctcc acaggattct tccccaagat
     3841 tgagcacttt cccccagcac catcatcccg gaatacctgg agtcgcgcac agtgtcatct
     3901 caactcgaac tccacctccg ccctcaccgt tgccatttcc gacgcaagct atccttcctc
     3961 cggcaccttc cagctacttc tctcatccaa caatcagata tcctcctcac ctgaatcctc
     4021 aggatactct gaagaactac gtaccttctt atgacccatc cagtcctcaa acgagccagt
     4081 cctggtacct gggctagtct agataaagcg ctcaattcga tatcaagctt atcgataatc
     4141 aacctctgga ttacaaaatt tgtgaaagat tgactggtat tcttaactat gttgctcctt
     4201 ttacgctatg tggatacgct gctttaatgc ctttgtatca tgctattgct tcccgtatgg
     4261 ctttcatttt ctcctccttg tataaatcct ggttgctgtc tctttatgag gagttgtggc
     4321 ccgttgtcag gcaacgtggc gtggtgtgca ctgtgtttgc tgacgcaacc cccactggtt
     4381 ggggcattgc caccacctgt cagctccttt ccgggacttt cgctttcccc ctccctattg
     4441 ccacggcgga actcatcgcc gcctgccttg cccgctgctg gacaggggct cggctgttgg
     4501 gcactgacaa ttccgtggtg ttgtcgggga aatcatcgtc ctttccttgg ctgctcgcct
     4561 gtgttgccac ctggattctg cgcgggacgt ccttctgcta cgtcccttcg gccctcaatc
     4621 cagcggacct tccttcccgc ggcctgctgc cggctctgcg gcctcttccg cgtcttcgcc
     4681 ttcgccctca gacgagtcgg atctcccttt gggccgcctc cccgcatcga taccgtcgac
     4741 ctcgagacct agaaaaacat ggagcaatca caagtagcaa tacagcagct accaatgctg
     4801 attgtgcctg gctagaagca caagaggagg aggaggtggg ttttccagtc acacctcagg
     4861 tacctttaag accaatgact tacaaggcag ctgtagatct tagccacttt ttaaaagaaa
     4921 aggggggact ggaagggcta attcactccc aacgaagaca agatatcctt gatctgtgga
     4981 tctaccacac acaaggctac ttccctgatt ggcagaacta cacaccaggg ccagggatca
     5041 gatatccact gacctttgga tggtgctaca agctagtacc agttgagcaa gagaaggtag
     5101 aagaagccaa tgaaggagag aacacccgct tgttacaccc tgtgagcctg catgggatgg
     5161 atgacccgga gagagaagta ttagagtgga ggtttgacag ccgcctagca tttcatcaca
     5221 tggcccgaga gctgcatccg gactgtactg ggtctctctg gttagaccag atctgagcct
     5281 gggagctctc tggctaacta gggaacccac tgcttaagcc tcaataaagc ttgccttgag
     5341 tgcttcaagt agtgtgtgcc cgtctgttgt gtgactctgg taactagaga tccctcagac
     5401 ccttttagtc agtgtggaaa atctctagca gggcccgttt aaacccgctg atcagcctcg
     5461 actgtgcctt ctagttgcca gccatctgtt gtttgcccct cccccgtgcc ttccttgacc
     5521 ctggaaggtg ccactcccac tgtcctttcc taataaaatg aggaaattgc atcgcattgt
     5581 ctgagtaggt gtcattctat tctggggggt ggggtggggc aggacagcaa gggggaggat
     5641 tgggaagaca atagcaggca tgctggggat gcggtgggct ctatggcttc tgaggcggaa
     5701 agaaccagct ggggctctag ggggtatccc cnnnnnnnnn nnnnnnnnnn nnnnnnnnnn
     5761 nnnnnnnnnn nnnnnnnnnn nnnnnnnnnn nnnnnnnnnn nnnnnnnnnn nnnnnnnnnn
     5821 nnnnnnnnnn nnnnnnnnnn nnnnnnnnnn nnnnncnnnn nnnnnnnnnn nnnnnnnnnn
     5881 nnnnnnnnnn nnnnnnnnnn nnnnnnnnnn nnnnnnnnnn nnnnnnnnnn nnnnnnnnnn
     5941 nnnnnnnann nnnnnnnnnn nnnnnnnnnn nnnnnnnnnn nnnnnnnnnn nnnnnnncct
     6001 ttgacgttgg agtccacgtt ctttaatagt ggactcttgt tccaaactgg aacaacactc
     6061 aaccctatct cggtctattc ttttgattta taagggattt tgccgatttc ggcctattgg
     6121 ttaaaaaatg agctgattta acaaaaattt aacgcgaatt aattctgtgg aatgtgtgtc
     6181 agttagggtg tggaaagtcc ccaggctccc cagcaggcag aagtatgcaa agcatgcatc
     6241 tcaattagtc agcaaccagg tgtggaaagt ccccaggctc cccagcaggc agaagtatgc
     6301 aaagcatgca tctcaattag tcagcaacca tagtcccgcc cctaactccg cccatcccgc
     6361 ccctaactcc gcccagttcc gcccattctc cgccccatgg ctgactaatt ttttttattt
     6421 atgcagaggc cgaggccgcc tctgcctctg agctattcca gaagtagtga ggaggctttt
     6481 ttggaggcct aggcttttgc aaaaagctcc cgggagcttg tatatccatt ttcggatctg
     6541 atcagcacgt gttgacaatt aatcatcggc atagtatatc ggcatagtat aatacgacaa
     6601 ggtgaggaac taaaccatgg ccaagttgac cagtgccgtt ccggtgctca ccgcgcgcga
     6661 cgtcgccgga gcggtcgagt tctggaccga ccggctcggg ttctcccggg acttcgtgga
     6721 ggacgacttc gccggtgtgg tccgggacga cgtgaccctg ttcatcagcg cggtccagga
     6781 ccaggtggtg ccggacaaca ccctggcctg ggtgtgggtg cgcggcctgg acgagctgta
     6841 cgccgagtgg tcggaggtcg tgtccacgaa cttccgggac gcctccgggc cggccatgac
     6901 cgagatcggc gagcagccgt gggggcggga gttcgccctg cgcgacccgg ccggcaactg
     6961 cgtgcacttc gtggccgagg agcaggactg acacgtgcta cgagatttcg attccaccgc
     7021 cgccttctat gaaaggttgg gcttcggaat cgttttccgg gacgccggct ggatgatcct
     7081 ccagcgcggg gatctcatgc tggagttctt cgcccacccc aacttgttta ttgcagctta
     7141 taatggttac aaataaagca atagcatcac aaatttcaca aataaagcat ttttttcact
     7201 gcattctagt tgtggtttgt ccaaactcat caatgtatct tatcatgtct gtataccgtc
     7261 gacctctagc tagagcttgg cgtaatcatg gtcatagctg tttcctgtgt gaaattgtta
     7321 tccgctcaca attccacaca acatacgagc cggaagcata aagtgtaaag cctggggtgc
     7381 ctaatgagtg agctaactca cattaattgc gttgcgctca ctgcccgctt tccagtcggg
     7441 aaacctgtcg tgccagctgc attaatgaat cggccaacgc gcggggagag gcggtttgcg
     7501 tattgggcgc tcttccgctt cctcgctcac tgactcgctg cgctcggtcg ttcggctgcg
     7561 gcgagcggta tcagctcact caaaggcggt aatacggtta tccacagaat caggggataa
     7621 cgcaggaaag aacatgtgag caaaaggcca gcaaaaggcc aggaaccgta aaaaggccgc
     7681 gttgctggcg tttttccata ggctccgccc ccctgacgag catcacaaaa atcgacgctc
     7741 aagtcagagg tggcgaaacc cgacaggact ataaagatac caggcgtttc cccctggaag
     7801 ctccctcgtg cgctctcctg ttccgaccct gccgcttacc ggatacctgt ccgcctttct
     7861 cccttcggga agcgtggcgc tttctcatag ctcacgctgt aggtatctca gttcggtgta
     7921 ggtcgttcgc tccaagctgg gctgtgtgca cgaacccccc gttcagcccg accgctgcgc
     7981 cttatccggt aactatcgtc ttgagtccaa cccggtaaga cacgacttat cgccactggc
     8041 agcagccact ggtaacagga ttagcagagc gaggtatgta ggcggtgcta cagagttctt
     8101 gaagtggtgg cctaactacg gctacactag aagaacagta tttggtatct gcgctctgct
     8161 gaagccagtt accttcggaa aaagagttgg tagctcttga tccggcaaac aaaccaccgc
     8221 tggtagcggt ggtttttttg tttgcaagca gcagattacg cgcagaaaaa aaggatctca
     8281 agaagatcct ttgatctttt ctacggggtc tgacgctcag tggaacgaaa actcacgtta
     8341 agggattttg gtcatgagat tatcaaaaag gatcttcacc tagatccttt taaattaaaa
     8401 atgaagtttt aaatcaatct aaagtatata tgagtaaact tggtctgaca gttaccaatg
     8461 cttaatcagt gaggcaccta tctcagcgat ctgtctattt cgttcatcca tagttgcctg
     8521 actccccgtc gtgtagataa ctacgatacg ggagggctta ccatctggcc ccagtgctgc
     8581 aatgataccg cgagacccac gctcaccggc tccagattta tcagcaataa accagccagc
     8641 cggaagggcc gagcgcagaa gtggtcctgc aactttatcc gcctccatcc agtctattaa
     8701 ttgttgccgg gaagctagag taagtagttc gccagttaat agtttgcgca acgttgttgc
     8761 cattgctaca ggcatcgtgg tgtcacgctc gtcgtttggt atggcttcat tcagctccgg
     8821 ttcccaacga tcaaggcgag ttacatgatc ccccatgttg tgcaaaaaag cggttagctc
     8881 cttcggtcct ccgatcgttg tcagaagtaa gttggccgca gtgttatcac tcatggttat
     8941 ggcagcactg cataattctc ttactgtcat gccatccgta agatgctttt ctgtgactgg
     9001 tgagtactca accaagtcat tctgagaata gtgtatgcgg cgaccgagtt gctcttgccc
     9061 ggcgtcaata cgggataata ccgcgccaca tagcagaact ttaaaagtgc tcatcattgg
     9121 aaaacgttct tcggggcgaa aactctcaag gatcttaccg ctgttgagat ccagttcgat
     9181 gtaacccact cgtgcaccca actgatcttc agcatctttt actttcacca gcgtttctgg
     9241 gtgagcaaaa acaggaaggc aaaatgccgc aaaaaaggga ataagggcga cacggaaatg
     9301 ttgaatactc atactcttcc tttttcaata ttattgaagc atttatcagg gttattgtct
     9361 catgagcgga tacatatttg aatgtattta gaaaaataaa caaatagggg ttccgcgcac
     9421 atttccccga aaagtgccac ctgacgtcga cggatcggga gatctcccga tcccctatgg
     9481 tgcactctca gtacaatctg ctctgatgcc gcatagttaa gccagtatct gctccctgct
     9541 tgtgtgttgg aggtcgctga gtagtgcgcg agcaaaattt aagctacaac aaggcaaggc
     9601 ttgaccgaca attgcatgaa gaatctgctt agggttaggc gttttgcgct gcttcgcgat
     9661 gtacgggcca gatata
//
