[The description below was written by a language model from this plasmid's Addgene catalogue record and the feature table of its GenBank file.]
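Description:
TetO-FUW-NfiB is a lentiviral transfer plasmid built on the TetO-FUW backbone for doxycycline/tetracycline-regulated expression of the mouse transcription factor Nfib in mammalian cells. In bacteria it is maintained through a high-copy ColE1/pUC-type origin with ampicillin selection (AmpR), and it also carries an f1 origin. Outside the viral region the backbone carries an SV40 promoter/origin and EM7 promoter driving BleoR with an SV40 poly(A) signal, a cassette that confers Zeocin/bleomycin resistance but would not be transferred with the packaged genome.

The viral genome is transcribed in packaging cells from a CMV enhancer/promoter fused to a truncated HIV-1 5' LTR. It is followed by the Psi packaging signal, the RRE for Rev-dependent nuclear export, and the cPPT/CTS element. The internal expression cassette consists of a tetracycline response element with seven tetO copies upstream of a minimal CMV promoter, so transcription depends on a tetracycline-controlled transactivator, which this plasmid does not encode. The NfiB coding sequence, amplified from an earlier NFI-B plasmid and cloned between BamHI and XbaI sites, is not annotated in the feature table, but it presumably occupies the unannotated interval between the minimal promoter and the WPRE, which enhances transcript expression. A second truncated LTR and a bGH poly(A) signal close the cassette. No tag or reporter is recorded.

The stated use is inducible NfiB delivery together with the companion TetO-FUW-Sox9 and TetO-FUW-NfiA vectors to directly convert fibroblasts into induced astrocytes. The catalogue's total size entry (1284 bp) is evidently erroneous, since the held sequence record is 9676 bp.
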