Addgene plasmid #64900: TetO-FUW-NfiB
Purpose: Inducible expression of murine CDS encoding for NfiB. Toghther with TetO-FUW-Sox9 and TetO-FUW-NfiA allows reprograming into iAstro. cells.
Depositing lab: Vania Broccoli. Depositing organization: Ospedale San Raffaele. Publication: Direct conversion of fibroblasts into functional astrocytes by defined transcription factors. Caiazzo M, Giannelli S, Valente P, Lignani G, Carissimo A, Sessa A, Colasante G, Bartolomeo R, Massimino L, Ferroni S, Settembre C, Benfenati F, Broccoli V. Stem Cell Reports. 2015 Jan 13;4(1):25-36. doi: 10.1016/j.stemcr.2014.12.002. Epub 2014 Dec 31. PubMed 25556566.
Backbone
  Vector backbone: TetO-FUW
  Backbone size w/o insert (bp): 8407
  Total vector size (bp): 1284
  Vector type: Mammalian Expression, Lentiviral
Growth in bacteria
  Bacterial resistance: Ampicillin, 100 μg/mL
  Growth temperature: 37°C
  Growth strain: Stbl3
  Copy number: High Copy
Gene/Insert
  Gene/Insert name: NfiB
  Species: M. musculus (mouse)
  Insert size (bp): 1558
  GenBank ID: 18028
  Entrez Gene: Nfib (a.k.a. 6720429L07Rik, CTF, E030026I10Rik, NF-I/B, NF1-B, NFI-B)
  Promoter: TetO
  Cloning method: Restriction Enzyme; 5′ cloning site BamHI (not destroyed); 3′ cloning site Xba (not destroyed)
  Sequencing primers: 5′ GCAGAGCTCGTTTAGTGAACCGTC; 3′ AGCAGCGTATCCACATAGCG
Resource information
  A portion of this plasmid was derived from a plasmid made by: NfiB coding was amplified from pCHNFI-B2 (#31405)
Terms and licenses: Academic/Nonprofit Terms; Industry Terms: Not Available to Industry
How to cite: TetO-FUW-NfiB was a gift from Vania Broccoli (Addgene plasmid # 64900 ; http://n2t.net/addgene:64900 ; RRID:Addgene_64900)
