>Addgene plasmid #64900 | TetO-FUW-NfiB | addgene partial sequence | sequence record 113689 | WPRE-R 5'-CATAGCGTAAAAGGAGCAACA-3'
TCCAGAGGTTGATTATCGATAAGCTTGATATCGAATTGAGCGCTTTATCTAGACTAGCCCAGGTACCAGG
ACTGGCTCGTTTGAGGACTGGATGGGTCATAAGAAGGTACGTAGTTCTTCAGAGTATCCTGAGGATTCAG
GTGAGGAGGATATCTGATTGTTGGATGAGAGAAGTAGCTGGAAGGTGCCGGAGGAAGGATAGCTTGCGTC
GGAAATGGCAACGGTGAGGGCGGAGGTGGAGTTCGAGTTGAGATGACACTGTGCGCGACTCCAGGTATTC
CGGGATGATGGTGCTGGGGGAAAGTGCTCAATCTTGGGGAAGAATCCTGTGGAGATGTAGAGCTAAACAG
TGGCTTCTCAGGCTTCTTCATTGTAGTTGGAGAAGACATATCTTGATCTCGTTCATGCCATGTTCGACTT
CCAGCAGCTGGTGAATTTGGAGAGGGGTAAAAGTCTCCTGTAGGACTTGGCTCCATATTTTCATCTATAG
ATATAGTTTTGGGTCTTTTGCTGCTCGGTGGAGAAGACAGCGACCTCTGCAGGTTCACACCAGAGTTCAT
GTCATGATAGTATGGTTGGCTGGGAATTTCTCCGATTGGGAAGTTGACTCCAGTTCCCTGGGTTATGGGT
GTTCTGGATACTCTCACAAGCTCTGATACATTGAAGACTCCGGA
