>Addgene plasmid #64900 | TetO-FUW-NfiB | addgene partial sequence | sequence record 113698 | pCEP-fwd 5'-AGAGCTCGTTTAGTGAACCG-3'
GACACCGGGACCGATCCAGCCTCCGCGGCCCCGAATTCGTTAACGGATCCATGATGTATTCTCCCATCTG
TCTCACTCAGGATGAATTCCACCCATTTATTGAGGCACTTCTTCCTCACGTCCGTGCAATTGCCTATACT
TGGTTCAACCTGCAGGCTCGAAAACGCAAGTACTTTAAAAAGCATGAGAAACGAATGTCGAAGGATGAAG
AAAGGGCAGTCAAAGACGAGCTGCTCAGTGAGAAGCCCGAAATCAAGCAGAAGTGGGCATCCAGGCTCCT
GGCCAAACTGCGCAAAGATATCCGCCAGGAGTACCGGGAGGACTTTGTGCTTACCGTGACTGGCAAGAAG
CACCCGTGCTGTGTCTTATCCAATCCAGACCAGAAGGGTAAGATTAGGAGGATCGACTGCCTGCGACAGG
CAGACAAAGTCTGGCGTCTGGATCTAGTCATGGTGATCCTGTTCAAAGGCATCCCTTTGGAGAGTACGGA
TGGAGAGCGACTCATGAAGTCCCCGCACTGCACAAACCCAGCACTTTGTGTTCAGCCACACCACATCACA
GTATCAGTTAAGGAGCTTGACTTGTTTTTGGCATACTACGTGCAGGAGCAAGATTCTGGACAATCAGGAA
GTCCAAGCCACAGTGATCCTGCCAAGAATCCTCCAGGGTACCTCGAGGACAGCTTTGT
